>Addgene plasmid #82171 | pDONR223_YY1_WT | addgene full sequence | sequence record 163817 | Addgene NGS result
GGCAGTTCCCTACTCTCGCGTTAACGCTAGCATGGATGTTTTCCCAGTCACGACGTTGTAAAACGACGGC
CAGTCTTAAGCTCGGGCCCCAAATAATGATTTTATTTTGACTGATAGTGACCTGTTCGTTGCAACAAATT
GATGAGCAATGCTTTTTTATAATGCCAACTTTGTACAAAAAAGTTGGCACCATGGCCTCGGGCGACACCC
TCTACATCGCCACGGACGGCTCGGAGATGCCGGCCGAGATCGTGGAGCTGCACGAGATCGAGGTGGAGAC
CATCCCGGTGGAGACCATCGAGACCACAGTGGTGGGCGAGGAGGAGGAGGAGGACGACGACGACGAGGAC
GGCGGCGGTGGCGACCACGGCGGCGGGGGCGGCCACGGGCACGCCGGCCACCACCACCACCACCATCACC
ACCACCACCACCCGCCCATGATCGCTCTGCAGCCGCTGGTCACCGACGACCCGACCCAGGTGCACCACCA
CCAGGAGGTGATCCTGGTGCAGACGCGCGAGGAGGTGGTGGGCGGCGACGACTCGGACGGGCTGCGCGCC
GAGGACGGCTTCGAGGATCAGATTCTCATCCCGGTGCCCGCGCCGGCCGGCGGCGACGACGACTACATTG
AACAAACGCTGGTCACCGTGGCGGCGGCCGGCAAGAGCGGCGGCGGCGGCTCGTCGTCGTCGGGAGGCGG
CCGCGTCAAGAAGGGCGGCGGCAAGAAGAGCGGCAAGAAGAGTTACCTCAGCGGCGGGGCCGGCGCGGCG
GGCGGCGGCGGCGCCGACCCGGGCAACAAGAAGTGGGAGCAGAAGCAGGTGCAGATCAAGACCCTGGAGG
GCGAGTTCTCGGTCACCATGTGGTCCTCAGATGAAAAAAAAGATATTGACCATGAGACAGTGGTTGAAGA
ACAGATCATTGGAGAGAACTCACCTCCTGATTATTCAGAATATATGACAGGAAAGAAACTTCCTCCTGGA
GGAATACCTGGCATTGACCTCTCAGATCCCAAACAACTGGCAGAATTTGCTAGAATGAAGCCAAGAAAAA
TTAAAGAAGATGATGCTCCAAGAACAATAGCTTGCCCTCATAAAGGCTGCACAAAGATGTTCAGGGATAA
CTCGGCCATGAGAAAACATCTGCACACCCACGGTCCCAGAGTCCACGTCTGTGCAGAATGTGGCAAAGCT
TTTGTTGAGAGTTCAAAACTAAAACGACACCAACTGGTTCATACTGGAGAGAAGCCCTTTCAGTGCACGT
TCGAAGGCTGTGGGAAACGCTTTTCACTGGACTTCAATTTGCGCACACATGTGCGAATCCATACCGGAGA
CAGGCCCTATGTGTGCCCCTTCGATGGTTGTAATAAGAAGTTTGCTCAGTCAACTAACCTGAAATCTCAC
ATCTTAACACATGCTAAGGCCAAAAACAACCAGTGATTGCCAACTTTCTTGTACAAAGTTGGCATTATAA
GAAAGCATTGCTTATCAATTTGTTGCAACGAACAGGTCACTATCAGTCAAAATAAAATCATTATTTGCCA
TCCAGCTGATATCCCCTATAGTGAGTCGTATTACATGGTCATAGCTGTTTCCTGGCAGCTCTGGCCCGTG
TCTCAAAATCTCTGATGTTACATTGCACAAGATAAAAATATATCATCATGCCTCCTCTAGACCAGCCAGG
ACAGAAATGCCTCGACTTCGCTGCTACCCAAGGTTGCCGGGTGACGCACACCGTGGAAACGGATGAAGGC
ACGAACCCAGTGGACATAAGCCTGTTCGGTTCGTAAGCTGTAATGCAAGTAGCGTATGCGCTCACGCAAC
TGGTCCAGAACCTTGACCGAACGCAGCGGTGGTAACGGCGCAGTGGCGGTTTTCATGGCTTGTTATGACT
GTTTTTTTGGGGTACAGTCTATGCCTCGGGCATCCAAGCAGCAAGCGCGTTACGCCGTGGGTCGATGTTT
GATGTTATGGAGCAGCAACGATGTTACGCAGCAGGGCAGTCGCCCTAAAACAAAGTTAAACATTATGAGG
GAAGCGGTGATCGCCGAAGTATCGACTCAACTATCAGAGGTAGTTGGCGTCATCGAGCGCCATCTCGAAC
CGACGTTGCTGGCCGTACATTTGTACGGCTCCGCAGTGGATGGCGGCCTGAAGCCACACAGTGATATTGA
TTTGCTGGTTACGGTGACCGTAAGGCTTGATGAAACAACGCGGCGAGCTTTGATCAACGACCTTTTGGAA
ACTTCGGCTTCCCCTGGAGAGAGCGAGATTCTCCGCGCTGTAGAAGTCACCATTGTTGTGCACGACGACA
TCATTCCGTGGCGTTATCCAGCTAAGCGCGAACTGCAATTTGGAGAATGGCAGCGCAATGACATTCTTGC
AGGTATCTTCGAGCCAGCCACGATCGACATTGATCTGGCTATCTTGCTGACAAAAGCAAGAGAACATAGC
GTTGCCTTGGTAGGTCCAGCGGCGGAGGAACTCTTTGATCCGGTTCCTGAACAGGATCTATTTGAGGCGC
TAAATGAAACCTTAACGCTATGGAACTCGCCGCCCGACTGGGCTGGCGATGAGCGAAATGTAGTGCTTAC
GTTGTCCCGCATTTGGTACAGCGCAGTAACCGGCAAAATCGCGCCGAAGGATGTCGCTGCCGACTGGGCA
ATGGAGCGCCTGCCGGCCCAGTATCAGCCCGTCATACTTGAAGCTAGACAGGCTTATCTTGGACAAGAAG
AAGATCGCTTGGCCTCGCGCGCAGATCAGTTGGAAGAATTTGTCCACTACGTGAAAGGCGAGATCACCAA
GGTAGTCGGCAAATAACCCTCGAGCCACCCATGACCAAAATCCCTTAACGTGAGTTACGCGTCGTTCCAC
TGAGCGTCAGACCCCGTAGAAAAGATCAAAGGATCTTCTTGAGATCCTTTTTTTCTGCGCGTAATCTGCT
GCTTGCAAACAAAAAAACCACCGCTACCAGCGGTGGTTTGTTTGCCGGATCAAGAGCTACCAACTCTTTT
TCCGAAGGTAACTGGCTTCAGCAGAGCGCAGATACCAAATACTGTTCTTCTAGTGTAGCCGTAGTTAGGC
CACCACTTCAAGAACTCTGTAGCACCGCCTACATACCTCGCTCTGCTAATCCTGTTACCAGTGGCTGCTG
CCAGTGGCGATAAGTCGTGTCTTACCGGGTTGGACTCAAGACGATAGTTACCGGATAAGGCGCAGCGGTC
GGGCTGAACGGGGGGTTCGTGCACACAGCCCAGCTTGGAGCGAACGACCTACACCGAACTGAGATACCTA
CAGCGTGAGCTATGAGAAAGCGCCACGCTTCCCGAAGGGAGAAAGGCGGACAGGTATCCGGTAAGCGGCA
GGGTCGGAACAGGAGAGCGCACGAGGGAGCTTCCAGGGGGAAACGCCTGGTATCTTTATAGTCCTGTCGG
GTTTCGCCACCTCTGACTTGAGCGTCGATTTTTGTGATGCTCGTCAGGGGGGCGGAGCCTATGGAAAAAC
GCCAGCAACGCGGCCTTTTTACGGTTCCTGGCCTTTTGCTGGCCTTTTGCTCACATGTTCTTTCCTGCGT
TATCCCCTGATTCTGTGGATAACCGTATTACCGCCTTTGAGTGAGCTGATACCGCTCGCCGCAGCCGAAC
GACCGAGCGCAGCGAGTCAGTGAGCGAGGAAGCGGAAGAGCGCCCAATACGCAAACCGCCTCTCCCCGCG
CGTTGGCCGATTCATTAATGCAGCTGGCACGACAGGTTTCCCGACTGGAAAGCGGGCAGTGAGCGCAACG
CAATTAATACGCGTACCGCTAGCCAGGAAGAGTTTGTAGAAACGCAAAAAGGCCATCCGTCAGGATGGCC
TTCTGCTTAGTTTGATGCCTGGCAGTTTATGGCGGGCGTCCTGCCCGCCACCCTCCGGGCCGTTGCTTCA
CAACGTTCAAATCCGCTCCCGGCGGATTTGTCCTACTCAGGAGAGCGTTCACCGACAAACAACAGATAAA
ACGAAAGGCCCAGTCTTCCGACTGAGCCTTTCGTTTTATTTGATGCCT
Features (pLannotate 1.2.2; 12 found; start..end, strand, type, name):
     38..74      -  CDS            lacZα (fragment): LacZα fragment of β-galactosidase; lacZ fragment
     91..186     +  protein_bind   attL3: mutant version of attL; recombination site for the Gateway® LR reaction LR Clonase™
    192..1433    +  CDS            YY1: TYY1_HUMAN - Also known as INO80S. Experimental evidence at protein level: Swiss-Prot protein existence level 1. Proposed core component of the chromatin remodeling INO80 complex which is involved in transcriptional regulation, DNA replication and probably DNA repair; proposed to target the INO80 complex to YY1-responsive elements. From Homo sapiens (Human).
   1441..1536    -  protein_bind   attL3: mutant version of attL; recombination site for the Gateway® LR reaction LR Clonase™
   1555..1573    -  promoter       T7 promoter: promoter for bacteriophage T7 RNA polymerase
   1763..1786    +  promoter       Pc promoter (fragment): intI1 (promoter lies within the coding sequence); class 1 integron promoter
   1962..2018    +  CDS            GmR (fragment): gentamycin acetyltransferase; aacC1; confers resistance to gentamycin
   2025..2816    +  CDS            SmR: aminoglycoside adenylyltransferase (Murphy, 1985); aadA; confers resistance to spectinomycin and streptomycin
   2909..3497    +  rep_origin     ori: high-copy-number ColE1/pMB1/pBR322/pUC origin of replication
   3680..3772    +  CDS            lacI (fragment): lac repressor; lacI; The lac repressor binds to the lac operator to inhibit transcription in E. coli. This inhibition can be relieved by adding lactose or isopropyl-β-D-thiogalactopyranoside (IPTG).
   3827..3854    -  terminator     rrnB T2 terminator: transcription terminator T2 from the E. coli rrnB gene
   3986..4029    +  terminator     rrnB T1 terminator: Escherichia coli rrnB; transcription terminator T1 from the E. coli rrnB gene
