[The description below was written by a language model from this plasmid's Addgene catalogue record and pLannotate feature annotations shown in this document.]
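Description:
pDONR223_YY1_WT is a Gateway entry clone built on the Invitrogen pDONR223 backbone. It carries the wild-type human YY1 open reading frame and belongs to the Target Accelerator Plasmid Collection. The plasmid is propagated in E. coli from a high-copy ColE1/pUC-type origin. Selection is with spectinomycin through the aadA (SmR) aminoglycoside adenylyltransferase gene, which lies downstream of a class 1 integron Pc promoter fragment and a short remnant of a gentamicin resistance gene. The sequenced record is about 4.0 kb. The backbone also contains rrnB T1 and T2 terminators, which typically insulate the cloning region from read-through transcription, along with small non-functional fragments of lacZα and lacI.

The YY1 coding sequence (about 1.2 kb) is flanked on both sides by attL-type Gateway recombination sites. The annotation software labels both as attL3, but they serve as the paired sites for an LR Clonase reaction. YY1 encodes a transcription factor that is also proposed to be a core component of the INO80 chromatin remodelling complex. The record lists no promoter for the insert, so the plasmid is a shuttle intermediate rather than an expression construct. A T7 promoter sits just beyond the 3′ attL site and points back toward the insert on the opposite strand. The clone is in the "closed" configuration, with a stop codon immediately after the ORF, so transfer into a destination vector gives native or N-terminally tagged protein but not C-terminal fusions. Its intended use is LR transfer of YY1 into expression vectors of choice. In the collection's studies of cancer-associated variants it appears to serve as the wild-type reference allele.
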