Addgene plasmid #82171: pDONR223_YY1_WT
Purpose: Gateway Donor vector containing YY1 , part of the Target Accelerator Plasmid Collection.
Depositing lab: Jesse Boehm & William Hahn & David Root. Depositing organization: Broad Institute. Publication: Systematic Functional Interrogation of Rare Cancer Variants Identifies Oncogenic Alleles. Kim E, Ilic N, Shrestha Y, Zou L, Kamburov A, Zhu C, Yang X, Lubonja R, Tran N, Nguyen C, Lawrence MS, Piccioni F, Bagul M, Doench JG, Chouinard CR, Wu X, Hogstrom L, Natoli T, Tamayo P, Horn H, Corsello SM, Lage K, Root DE, Subramanian A, Golub TR, Getz G, Boehm JS, Hahn WC. Cancer Discov. 2016 Jul;6(7):714-26. doi: 10.1158/2159-8290.CD-16-0160. Epub 2016 May 4. PubMed 27147599.
Backbone
  Vector backbone: pDONR223
  Backbone manufacturer: Invitrogen
  Backbone size w/o insert (bp): 2790
  Vector type: Gateway Entry vector
Growth in bacteria
  Bacterial resistance: Spectinomycin, 50 μg/mL
  Growth temperature: 37°C
  Growth strain: DH5alpha
  Copy number: High Copy
Gene/Insert
  Gene/Insert name: YY1
  Species: H. sapiens (human)
  Mutation: WT
  GenBank ID: NM_003403.4
  Entrez Gene: YY1 (a.k.a. DELTA, GADEVS, INO80S, NF-E1, UCRBP, YIN-YANG-1)
  Promoter: None
  Cloning method: Gateway Cloning
  Sequencing primers: 5′ M13pUC-fwd; 3′ M13-Rev
Terms and licenses: Academic/Nonprofit Terms; Industry Terms: Not Available to Industry
Depositor comments: Closed state: stop codon immediately follows insert Supporting reference: Systematic morphological profiling of human gene and allele function via Cell Painting. Rohban MH, et al. Elife. 2017, Mar 18;6. pii: e24060. PubMed PMID 28315521
How to cite: pDONR223_YY1_WT was a gift from Jesse Boehm & William Hahn & David Root (Addgene plasmid # 82171 ; http://n2t.net/addgene:82171 ; RRID:Addgene_82171)
