>Addgene plasmid #82171 | pDONR223_YY1_WT | depositor partial sequence | sequence record 155542 | Insert sequence
ATGGCCTCGGGCGACACCCTCTACATCGCCACGGACGGCTCGGAGATGCCGGCCGAGATCGTGGAGCTGC
ACGAGATCGAGGTGGAGACCATCCCGGTGGAGACCATCGAGACCACAGTGGTGGGCGAGGAGGAGGAGGA
GGACGACGACGACGAGGACGGCGGCGGTGGCGACCACGGCGGCGGGGGCGGCCACGGGCACGCCGGCCAC
CACCACCACCACCATCACCACCACCACCACCCGCCCATGATCGCTCTGCAGCCGCTGGTCACCGACGACC
CGACCCAGGTGCACCACCACCAGGAGGTGATCCTGGTGCAGACGCGCGAGGAGGTGGTGGGCGGCGACGA
CTCGGACGGGCTGCGCGCCGAGGACGGCTTCGAGGATCAGATTCTCATCCCGGTGCCCGCGCCGGCCGGC
GGCGACGACGACTACATTGAACAAACGCTGGTCACCGTGGCGGCGGCCGGCAAGAGCGGCGGCGGCGGCT
CGTCGTCGTCGGGAGGCGGCCGCGTCAAGAAGGGCGGCGGCAAGAAGAGCGGCAAGAAGAGTTACCTCAG
CGGCGGGGCCGGCGCGGCGGGCGGCGGCGGCGCCGACCCGGGCAACAAGAAGTGGGAGCAGAAGCAGGTG
CAGATCAAGACCCTGGAGGGCGAGTTCTCGGTCACCATGTGGTCCTCAGATGAAAAAAAAGATATTGACC
ATGAGACAGTGGTTGAAGAACAGATCATTGGAGAGAACTCACCTCCTGATTATTCAGAATATATGACAGG
AAAGAAACTTCCTCCTGGAGGAATACCTGGCATTGACCTCTCAGATCCCAAACAACTGGCAGAATTTGCT
AGAATGAAGCCAAGAAAAATTAAAGAAGATGATGCTCCAAGAACAATAGCTTGCCCTCATAAAGGCTGCA
CAAAGATGTTCAGGGATAACTCGGCCATGAGAAAACATCTGCACACCCACGGTCCCAGAGTCCACGTCTG
TGCAGAATGTGGCAAAGCTTTTGTTGAGAGTTCAAAACTAAAACGACACCAACTGGTTCATACTGGAGAG
AAGCCCTTTCAGTGCACGTTCGAAGGCTGTGGGAAACGCTTTTCACTGGACTTCAATTTGCGCACACATG
TGCGAATCCATACCGGAGACAGGCCCTATGTGTGCCCCTTCGATGGTTGTAATAAGAAGTTTGCTCAGTC
AACTAACCTGAAATCTCACATCTTAACACATGCTAAGGCCAAAAACAACCAG
